>Addgene plasmid #194897 | FUW-crRNA-scrambled-U6_TRE-dLbCpf1-NLS-hCTCF_WT-HA-P2A-tagBFP | addgene full sequence | sequence record 382810 | Addgene NGS Result
GTCGACGGATCGGGAGATCTCCCGATCCCCTATGGTGCACTCTCAGTACAATCTGCTCTGATGCCGCATA
GTTAAGCCAGTATCTGCTCCCTGCTTGTGTGTTGGAGGTCGCTGAGTAGTGCGCGAGCAAAATTTAAGCT
ACAACAAGGCAAGGCTTGACCGACAATTGCATGAAGAATCTGCTTAGGGTTAGGCGTTTTGCGCTGCTTC
GCGATGTACGGGCCAGATATACGCGTTGACATTGATTATTGACTAGTTATTAATAGTAATCAATTACGGG
GTCATTAGTTCATAGCCCATATATGGAGTTCCGCGTTACATAACTTACGGTAAATGGCCCGCCTGGCTGA
CCGCCCAACGACCCCCGCCCATTGACGTCAATAATGACGTATGTTCCCATAGTAACGCCAATAGGGACTT
TCCATTGACGTCAATGGGTGGAGTATTTACGGTAAACTGCCCACTTGGCAGTACATCAAGTGTATCATAT
GCCAAGTACGCCCCCTATTGACGTCAATGACGGTAAATGGCCCGCCTGGCATTATGCCCAGTACATGACC
TTATGGGACTTTCCTACTTGGCAGTACATCTACGTATTAGTCATCGCTATTACCATGGTGATGCGGTTTT
GGCAGTACATCAATGGGCGTGGATAGCGGTTTGACTCACGGGGATTTCCAAGTCTCCACCCCATTGACGT
CAATGGGAGTTTGTTTTGGCACCAAAATCAACGGGACTTTCCAAAATGTCGTAACAACTCCGCCCCATTG
ACGCAAATGGGCGGTAGGCGTGTACGGTGGGAGGTCTATATAAGCAGCGCGTTTTGCCTGTACTGGGTCT
CTCTGGTTAGACCAGATCTGAGCCTGGGAGCTCTCTGGCTAACTAGGGAACCCACTGCTTAAGCCTCAAT
AAAGCTTGCCTTGAGTGCTTCAAGTAGTGTGTGCCCGTCTGTTGTGTGACTCTGGTAACTAGAGATCCCT
CAGACCCTTTTAGTCAGTGTGGAAAATCTCTAGCAGTGGCGCCCGAACAGGGACTTGAAAGCGAAAGGGA
AACCAGAGGAGCTCTCTCGACGCAGGACTCGGCTTGCTGAAGCGCGCACGGCAAGAGGCGAGGGGCGGCG
ACTGGTGAGTACGCCAAAAATTTTGACTAGCGGAGGCTAGAAGGAGAGAGATGGGTGCGAGAGCGTCAGT
ATTAAGCGGGGGAGAATTAGATCGCGATGGGAAAAAATTCGGTTAAGGCCAGGGGGAAAGAAAAAATATA
AATTAAAACATATAGTATGGGCAAGCAGGGAGCTAGAACGATTCGCAGTTAATCCTGGCCTGTTAGAAAC
ATCAGAAGGCTGTAGACAAATACTGGGACAGCTACAACCATCCCTTCAGACAGGATCAGAAGAACTTAGA
TCATTATATAATACAGTAGCAACCCTCTATTGTGTGCATCAAAGGATAGAGATAAAAGACACCAAGGAAG
CTTTAGACAAGATAGAGGAAGAGCAAAACAAAAGTAAGACCACCGCACAGCAAGCGGCCGCTGATCTTCA
GACCTGGAGGAGGAGATATGAGGGACAATTGGAGAAGTGAATTATATAAATATAAAGTAGTAAAAATTGA
ACCATTAGGAGTAGCACCCACCAAGGCAAAGAGAAGAGTGGTGCAGAGAGAAAAAAGAGCAGTGGGAATA
GGAGCTTTGTTCCTTGGGTTCTTGGGAGCAGCAGGAAGCACTATGGGCGCAGCGTCAATGACGCTGACGG
TACAGGCCAGACAATTATTGTCTGGTATAGTGCAGCAGCAGAACAATTTGCTGAGGGCTATTGAGGCGCA
ACAGCATCTGTTGCAACTCACAGTCTGGGGCATCAAGCAGCTCCAGGCAAGAATCCTGGCTGTGGAAAGA
TACCTAAAGGATCAACAGCTCCTGGGGATTTGGGGTTGCTCTGGAAAACTCATTTGCACCACTGCTGTGC
CTTGGAATGCTAGTTGGAGTAATAAATCTCTGGAACAGATTTGGAATCACACGACCTGGATGGAGTGGGA
CAGAGAAATTAACAATTACACAAGCTTAATACACTCCTTAATTGAAGAATCGCAAAACCAGCAAGAAAAG
AATGAACAAGAATTATTGGAATTAGATAAATGGGCAAGTTTGTGGAATTGGTTTAACATAACAAATTGGC
TGTGGTATATAAAATTATTCATAATGATAGTAGGAGGCTTGGTAGGTTTAAGAATAGTTTTTGCTGTACT
TTCTATAGTGAATAGAGTTAGGCAGGGATATTCACCATTATCGTTTCAGACCCACCTCCCAACCCCGAGG
GGACCCGACAGGCCCGAAGGAATAGAAGAAGAAGGTGGAGAGAGAGACAGAGACAGATCCATTCGATTAG
TGAACGGATCGGCACTGCGTGCGCCAATTCTGCAGACAAATGGCAGTATTCATCCACAATTTTAAAAGAA
AAGGGGGGATTGGGGGGTACAGTGCAGGGGAAAGAATAGTAGACATAATAGCAACAGACATACAAACTAA
AGAATTACAAAAACAAATTACAAAAATTCAAAATTTTCGGGTTTATTACAGGGACAGCAGAGATCCAGTT
TGGTTAATTAAAAAAAAAAAAAAATTTTTCCCCCGGGGGATCTACACTTAGTAGAAATTGACGCTAGCCG
TCCTTTCCACAAGATATATAAAGCCAAGAAATCGAAATACTTTCAAGTTACGGTAAGCATATGATAGTCC
ATTTTAAAACATAATTTTAAAACTGCAAACTACCCAAGAAATTATTACTTTCTACGTCACGTATTTTGTA
CTAATATCTTTGTGTTTACAGTCAAATTAATTCTAATTATCTCTCTAACAGCCTTGTATCGTATATGCAA
ATATGAAGGAATCATGGGAAATAGGCCCTCTTCCTGCCCGACCTTATTGTCTCATGAGCGGATACATATT
TGAATGTATTTAGAAAAATAAACAAATAGGGGTTCCGCGCACATTTCCCCGAAAAGTGCCACCTGGTTTT
AGAGCTAGAAATAGCAAGTTAAAATAAGGCTAGTCCGTTTTTAGCGCGTGCGCCAATTCTGCAGACAAAT
GGCTCTAGATTCGAAGTCTTCAAGAATTGCTCGAGTTTACTCCCTATCAGTGATAGAGAACGTATGAAGA
GTTTACTCCCTATCAGTGATAGAGAACGTATGCAGACTTTACTCCCTATCAGTGATAGAGAACGTATAAG
GAGTTTACTCCCTATCAGTGATAGAGAACGTATGACCAGTTTACTCCCTATCAGTGATAGAGAACGTATC
TACAGTTTACTCCCTATCAGTGATAGAGAACGTATATCCAGTTTACTCCCTATCAGTGATAGAGAACGTA
TAAGCTTTAGGCGTGTACGGTGGGCGCCTATAAAAGCAGAGCTCGTTTAGTGAACCGTCAGATCGCCTGG
AGCAATTCCACAACACTTTTGTCTTATACCAACTTTCCGTACCACTTCCTACCCTCGTAAACCGCGGGCC
CGGGTTCCACCGGTGCCACCATGAGCAAGCTGGAGAAGTTTACAAACTGCTACTCCCTGTCTAAGACCCT
GAGGTTCAAGGCCATCCCTGTGGGCAAGACCCAGGAGAACATCGACAATAAGCGGCTGCTGGTGGAGGAC
GAGAAGAGAGCCGAGGATTATAAGGGCGTGAAGAAGCTGCTGGATCGCTACTATCTGTCTTTTATCAACG
ACGTGCTGCACAGCATCAAGCTGAAGAATCTGAACAATTACATCAGCCTGTTCCGGAAGAAAACCAGAAC
CGAGAAGGAGAATAAGGAGCTGGAGAACCTGGAGATCAATCTGCGGAAGGAGATCGCCAAGGCCTTCAAG
GGCAACGAGGGCTACAAGTCCCTGTTTAAGAAGGATATCATCGAGACAATCCTGCCAGAGTTCCTGGACG
ATAAGGACGAGATCGCCCTGGTGAACAGCTTCAATGGCTTTACCACAGCCTTCACCGGCTTCTTTGATAA
CAGAGAGAATATGTTTTCCGAGGAGGCCAAGAGCACATCCATCGCCTTCAGGTGTATCAACGAGAATCTG
ACCCGCTACATCTCTAATATGGACATCTTCGAGAAGGTGGACGCCATCTTTGATAAGCACGAGGTGCAGG
AGATCAAGGAGAAGATCCTGAACAGCGACTATGATGTGGAGGATTTCTTTGAGGGCGAGTTCTTTAACTT
TGTGCTGACACAGGAGGGCATCGACGTGTATAACGCCATCATCGGCGGCTTCGTGACCGAGAGCGGCGAG
AAGATCAAGGGCCTGAACGAGTACATCAACCTGTATAATCAGAAAACCAAGCAGAAGCTGCCTAAGTTTA
AGCCACTGTATAAGCAGGTGCTGAGCGATCGGGAGTCTCTGAGCTTCTACGGCGAGGGCTATACATCCGA
TGAGGAGGTGCTGGAGGTGTTTAGAAACACCCTGAACAAGAACAGCGAGATCTTCAGCTCCATCAAGAAG
CTGGAGAAGCTGTTCAAGAATTTTGACGAGTACTCTAGCGCCGGCATCTTTGTGAAGAACGGCCCCGCCA
TCAGCACAATCTCCAAGGATATCTTCGGCGAGTGGAACGTGATCCGGGACAAGTGGAATGCCGAGTATGA
CGATATCCACCTGAAGAAGAAGGCCGTGGTGACCGAGAAGTACGAGGACGATCGGAGAAAGTCCTTCAAG
AAGATCGGCTCCTTTTCTCTGGAGCAGCTGCAGGAGTACGCCGACGCCGATCTGTCTGTGGTGGAGAAGC
TGAAGGAGATCATCATCCAGAAGGTGGATGAGATCTACAAGGTGTATGGCTCCTCTGAGAAGCTGTTCGA
CGCCGATTTTGTGCTGGAGAAGAGCCTGAAGAAGAACGACGCCGTGGTGGCCATCATGAAGGACCTGCTG
GATTCTGTGAAGAGCTTCGAGAATTACATCAAGGCCTTCTTTGGCGAGGGCAAGGAGACAAACAGGGACG
AGTCCTTCTATGGCGATTTTGTGCTGGCCTACGACATCCTGCTGAAGGTGGACCACATCTACGATGCCAT
CCGCAATTATGTGACCCAGAAGCCCTACTCTAAGGATAAGTTCAAGCTGTATTTTCAGAACCCTCAGTTC
ATGGGCGGCTGGGACAAGGATAAGGAGACAGACTATCGGGCCACCATCCTGAGATACGGCTCCAAGTACT
ATCTGGCCATCATGGATAAGAAGTACGCCAAGTGCCTGCAGAAGATCGACAAGGACGATGTGAACGGCAA
TTACGAGAAGATCAACTATAAGCTGCTGCCCGGCCCTAATAAGATGCTGCCAAAGGTGTTCTTTTCTAAG
AAGTGGATGGCCTACTATAACCCCAGCGAGGACATCCAGAAGATCTACAAGAATGGCACATTCAAGAAGG
GCGATATGTTTAACCTGAATGACTGTCACAAGCTGATCGACTTCTTTAAGGATAGCATCTCCCGGTATCC
AAAGTGGTCCAATGCCTACGATTTCAACTTTTCTGAGACAGAGAAGTATAAGGACATCGCCGGCTTTTAC
AGAGAGGTGGAGGAGCAGGGCTATAAGGTGAGCTTCGAGTCTGCCAGCAAGAAGGAGGTGGATAAGCTGG
TGGAGGAGGGCAAGCTGTATATGTTCCAGATCTATAACAAGGACTTTTCCGATAAGTCTCACGGCACACC
CAATCTGCACACCATGTACTTCAAGCTGCTGTTTGACGAGAACAATCACGGACAGATCAGGCTGAGCGGA
GGAGCAGAGCTGTTCATGAGGCGCGCCTCCCTGAAGAAGGAGGAGCTGGTGGTGCACCCAGCCAACTCCC
CTATCGCCAACAAGAATCCAGATAATCCCAAGAAAACCACAACCCTGTCCTACGACGTGTATAAGGATAA
GAGGTTTTCTGAGGACCAGTACGAGCTGCACATCCCAATCGCCATCAATAAGTGCCCCAAGAACATCTTC
AAGATCAATACAGAGGTGCGCGTGCTGCTGAAGCACGACGATAACCCCTATGTGATCGGCATCGCGAGGG
GCGAGCGCAATCTGCTGTATATCGTGGTGGTGGACGGCAAGGGCAACATCGTGGAGCAGTATTCCCTGAA
CGAGATCATCAACAACTTCAACGGCATCAGGATCAAGACAGATTACCACTCTCTGCTGGACAAGAAGGAG
AAGGAGAGGTTCGAGGCCCGCCAGAACTGGACCTCCATCGAGAATATCAAGGAGCTGAAGGCCGGCTATA
TCTCTCAGGTGGTGCACAAGATCTGCGAGCTGGTGGAGAAGTACGATGCCGTGATCGCCCTGGAGGACCT
GAACTCTGGCTTTAAGAATAGCCGCGTGAAGGTGGAGAAGCAGGTGTATCAGAAGTTCGAGAAGATGCTG
ATCGATAAGCTGAACTACATGGTGGACAAGAAGTCTAATCCTTGTGCAACAGGCGGCGCCCTGAAGGGCT
ATCAGATCACCAATAAGTTCGAGAGCTTTAAGTCCATGTCTACCCAGAACGGCTTCATCTTTTACATCCC
TGCCTGGCTGACATCCAAGATCGATCCATCTACCGGCTTTGTGAACCTGCTGAAAACCAAGTATACCAGC
ATCGCCGATTCCAAGAAGTTCATCAGCTCCTTTGACAGGATCATGTACGTGCCCGAGGAGGATCTGTTCG
AGTTTGCCCTGGACTATAAGAACTTCTCTCGCACAGACGCCGATTACATCAAGAAGTGGAAGCTGTACTC
CTACGGCAACCGGATCAGAATCTTCCGGAATCCTAAGAAGAACAACGTGTTCGACTGGGAGGAGGTGTGC
CTGACCAGCGCCTATAAGGAGCTGTTCAACAAGTACGGCATCAATTATCAGCAGGGCGATATCAGAGCCC
TGCTGTGCGAGCAGTCCGACAAGGCCTTCTACTCTAGCTTTATGGCCCTGATGAGCCTGATGCTGCAGAT
GCGGAACAGCATCACAGGCCGCACCGACGTGGATTTTCTGATCAGCCCTGTGAAGAACTCCGACGGCATC
TTCTACGATAGCCGGAACTATGAGGCCCAGGAGAATGCCATCCTGCCAAAGAACGCCGACGCCAATGGCG
CCTATAACATCGCCAGAAAGGTGCTGTGGGCCATCGGCCAGTTCAAGAAGGCCGAGGACGAGAAGCTGGA
TAAGGTGAAGATCGCCATCTCTAACAAGGAGTGGCTGGAGTACGCCCAGACCAGCGTGAAGCACGAATTC
GGTGGCGGAGGCTCGCCAAAAAAGAAGAGAAAGGTAGGTCCAAAGAAAAAACGAAAAGTAGATGGTGGCG
GAGGATCCGAAGGTGATGCAGTCGAAGCCATTGTGGAGGAGTCCGAAACTTTTATTAAAGGAAAGGAGAG
AAAGACTTACCAGAGACGCCGGGAAGGGGGCCAGGAAGAAGATGCCTGCCACTTACCCCAGAACCAGACG
GATGGGGGTGAGGTGGTCCAGGATGTCAACAGCAGTGTACAGATGGTGATGATGGAACAGCTGGACCCCA
CCCTTCTTCAGATGAAGACTGAAGTAATGGAGGGCACAGTGGCTCCAGAAGCAGAGGCTGCTGTGGACGA
TACCCAGATTATAACTTTACAGGTTGTAAATATGGAGGAACAGCCCATAAACATAGGAGAACTTCAGCTT
GTTCAAGTACCTGTTCCTGTGACTGTACCTGTTGCTACCACTTCAGTAGAAGAACTTCAGGGGGCTTATG
AAAATGAAGTGTCTAAAGAGGGCCTTGCGGAAAGTGAACCCATGATATGCCACACCCTACCTTTGCCTGA
AGGGTTTCAGGTGGTTAAAGTGGGGGCCAATGGAGAGGTGGAGACACTAGAACAAGGGGAACTTCCACCC
CAGGAAGATCCTAGTTGGCAAAAAGACCCAGACTATCAGCCACCAGCCAAAAAAACAAAGAAAACCAAAA
AGAGCAAACTGCGTTATACAGAGGAGGGCAAAGATGTAGATGTGTCTGTCTACGATTTTGAGGAAGAACA
GCAGGAGGGTCTGCTATCAGAGGTTAATGCAGAGAAAGTGGTTGGTAATATGAAGCCTCCAAAGCCAACA
AAAATTAAAAAGAAAGGTGTAAAGAAGACATTCCAGTGTGAGCTTTGCAGTTACACGTGTCCACGGCGTT
CAAATTTGGATCGTCACATGAAAAGCCACACTGATGAGAGACCACACAAGTGCCATCTCTGTGGCAGGGC
ATTCAGAACAGTCACCCTCCTGAGGAATCACCTTAACACACACACAGGTACTCGTCCTCACAAGTGCCCA
GACTGCGACATGGCCTTTGTGACCAGTGGAGAATTGGTTCGGCATCGTCGTTACAAACACACCCACGAGA
AGCCATTCAAGTGTTCCATGTGCGATTACGCCAGTGTAGAAGTCAGCAAATTAAAACGTCACATTCGCTC
TCATACTGGAGAGCGTCCGTTTCAGTGCAGTTTGTGCAGTTATGCCAGCAGGGACACATACAAGCTGAAA
AGGCACATGAGAACCCATTCAGGGGAAAAGCCTTATGAATGTTATATTTGTCATGCTCGGTTTACCCAAA
GTGGTACCATGAAGATGCACATTTTACAGAAGCACACAGAAAATGTGGCCAAATTTCACTGTCCCCACTG
TGACACAGTCATAGCCCGAAAAAGTGATTTGGGTGTCCACTTGCGAAAGCAGCATTCCTATATTGAGCAA
GGCAAGAAATGCCGTTACTGTGATGCTGTGTTTCATGAGCGCTATGCCCTCATCCAGCATCAGAAGTCAC
ACAAGAATGAGAAGCGCTTTAAGTGTGACCAGTGTGATTACGCTTGTAGACAGGAGAGGCACATGATCAT
GCACAAGCGCACCCACACCGGGGAGAAGCCTTACGCCTGCAGCCACTGCGATAAGACCTTCCGCCAGAAG
CAGCTTCTCGACATGCACTTCAAGCGCTATCACGACCCCAACTTCGTCCCTGCGGCTTTTGTCTGTTCTA
AGTGTGGGAAAACATTTACACGTCGGAATACCATGGCAAGACATGCTGATAATTGTGCTGGCCCAGATGG
CGTAGAGGGGGAAAATGGAGGAGAAACGAAGAAGAGTAAACGTGGAAGAAAAAGAAAGATGCGCTCTAAG
AAAGAAGATTCCTCTGACAGTGAAAATGCTGAACCAGATCTGGACGACAATGAGGATGAGGAGGAGCCTG
CCGTAGAAATTGAACCTGAGCCAGAGCCTCAGCCTGTGACCCCAGCCCCACCACCCGCCAAGAAGCGGAG
AGGACGACCCCCTGGCAGAACCAACCAGCCCAAACAGAACCAGCCAACAGCTATCATTCAGGTTGAAGAC
CAGAATACAGGTGCAATTGAGAACATTATAGTTGAAGTAAAAAAAGAGCCAGATGCTGAGCCCGCAGAGG
GAGAGGAAGAGGAGGCCCAGCCAGCTGCCACAGATGCCCCCAACGGAGACCTCACGCCCGAGATGATCCT
CAGCATGATGGACCGGGTTAACGCATACCCCTACGACGTCCCCGACTACGCCGCCACGAACTTCTCTCTG
TTAAAGCAAGCAGGAGATGTTGAAGAAAACCCCGGGCCTATGAGCGAGCTGATTAAGGAGAACATGCACA
TGAAGCTGTACATGGAGGGCACCGTGGACAACCATCACTTCAAGTGCACATCCGAGGGCGAAGGCAAGCC
CTACGAGGGCACCCAGACCATGAGAATCAAGGTGGTCGAGGGCGGCCCTCTCCCCTTCGCCTTCGACATC
CTGGCTACTAGCTTCCTCTACGGCAGCAAGACCTTCATCAACCACACCCAGGGCATCCCCGACTTCTTCA
AGCAGTCCTTCCCTGAGGGCTTCACATGGGAGAGAGTCACCACATACGAAGACGGGGGCGTGCTGACCGC
TACCCAGGACACCAGCCTCCAGGACGGCTGCCTCATCTACAACGTCAAGATCAGAGGGGTGAACTTCACA
TCCAACGGCCCTGTGATGCAGAAGAAAACACTCGGCTGGGAGGCCTTCACCGAGACGCTGTACCCCGCTG
ACGGCGGCCTGGAAGGCAGAAACGACATGGCCCTGAAGCTCGTGGGCGGGAGCCATCTGATCGCAAACAT
CAAGACCACATATAGATCCAAGAAACCCGCTAAGAACCTCAAGATGCCTGGCGTCTACTATGTGGACTAC
AGACTGGAAAGAATCAAGGAGGCCAACAACGAGACCTACGTCGAGCAGCACGAGGTGGCAGTGGCCAGAT
ACTGCGACCTCCCTAGCAAACTGGGGCACAAGCTTAATTGAGATATCAAGCTTATCGATAATCAACCTCT
GGATTACAAAATTTGTGAAAGATTGACTGGTATTCTTAACTATGTTGCTCCTTTTACGCTATGTGGATAC
GCTGCTTTAATGCCTTTGTATCATGCTATTGCTTCCCGTATGGCTTTCATTTTCTCCTCCTTGTATAAAT
CCTGGTTGCTGTCTCTTTATGAGGAGTTGTGGCCCGTTGTCAGGCAACGTGGCGTGGTGTGCACTGTGTT
TGCTGACGCAACCCCCACTGGTTGGGGCATTGCCACCACCTGTCAGCTCCTTTCCGGGACTTTCGCTTTC
CCCCTCCCTATTGCCACGGCGGAACTCATCGCCGCCTGCCTTGCCCGCTGCTGGACAGGGGCTCGGCTGT
TGGGCACTGACAATTCCGTGGTGTTGTCGGGGAAATCATCGTCCTTTCCTTGGCTGCTCGCCTGTGTTGC
CACCTGGATTCTGCGCGGGACGTCCTTCTGCTACGTCCCTTCGGCCCTCAATCCAGCGGACCTTCCTTCC
CGCGGCCTGCTGCCGGCTCTGCGGCCTCTTCCGCGTCTTCGCCTTCGCCCTCAGACGAGTCGGATCTCCC
TTTGGGCCGCCTCCCCGCATCGATACCGTCGACCTCGAGACCTAGAAAAACATGGAGCAATCACAAGTAG
CAATACAGCAGCTACCAATGCTGATTGTGCCTGGCTAGAAGCACAAGAGGAGGAGGAGGTGGGTTTTCCA
GTCACACCTCAGGTACCTTTAAGACCAATGACTTACAAGGCAGCTGTAGATCTTAGCCACTTTTTAAAAG
AAAAGGGGGGACTGGAAGGGCTAATTCACTCCCAACGAAGACAAGATATCCTTGATCTGTGGATCTACCA
CACACAAGGCTACTTCCCTGATTGGCAGAACTACACACCAGGGCCAGGGATCAGATATCCACTGACCTTT
GGATGGTGCTACAAGCTAGTACCAGTTGAGCAAGAGAAGGTAGAAGAAGCCAATGAAGGAGAGAACACCC
GCTTGTTACACCCTGTGAGCCTGCATGGGATGGATGACCCGGAGAGAGAAGTATTAGAGTGGAGGTTTGA
CAGCCGCCTAGCATTTCATCACATGGCCCGAGAGCTGCATCCGGACTGTACTGGGTCTCTCTGGTTAGAC
CAGATCTGAGCCTGGGAGCTCTCTGGCTAACTAGGGAACCCACTGCTTAAGCCTCAATAAAGCTTGCCTT
GAGTGCTTCAAGTAGTGTGTGCCCGTCTGTTGTGTGACTCTGGTAACTAGAGATCCCTCAGACCCTTTTA
GTCAGTGTGGAAAATCTCTAGCAGGGCCCGTTTAAACCCGCTGATCAGCCTCGACTGTGCCTTCTAGTTG
CCAGCCATCTGTTGTTTGCCCCTCCCCCGTGCCTTCCTTGACCCTGGAAGGTGCCACTCCCACTGTCCTT
TCCTAATAAAATGAGGAAATTGCATCGCATTGTCTGAGTAGGTGTCATTCTATTCTGGGGGGTGGGGTGG
GGCAGGACAGCAAGGGGGAGGATTGGGAAGACAATAGCAGGCATGCTGGGGATGCGGTGGGCTCTATGGC
TTCTGAGGCGGAAAGAACCAGCTGGGGCTCTAGGGGGTATCCCC
[124 nt withheld, positions 11875-11998]
C
[91 nt withheld, positions 12000-12090]
A
[49 nt withheld, positions 12092-12140]
CCTTTGACGTTGGAGTCCACGTTCTTT
[37 nt withheld, positions 12168-12204]
ACCCTATCTCGGTCTATTCTTTTGATTTATAAGGGATTTTGCCGATTTCGGCCTATTGGTTAAAAAATGA
GCTGATTTAACAAAAATTTAACGCGAATTAATTCTGTGGAATGTGTGTCAGTTAGGGTGTGGAAAGTCCC
CAGGCTCCCCAGCAGGCAGAAGTATGCAAAGCATGCATCTCAATTAGTCAGCAACCATAGTCCCGCCCCT
AACTCCGCCCATCCCGCCCCTAACTCCGCCCAGTTCCGCCCATTCTCCGCCCCATGGCTGACTAATTTTT
TTTATTTATGCAGAGGCCGAGGCCGCCTCTGCCTCTGAGCTATTCCAGAAGTAGTGAGGAGGCTTTTTTG
GAGGCCTAGGCTTTTGCAAAAAGCTCCCGGGAGCTTGTATATCCATTTTCGGATCTGATCAGCACGTGTT
GACAATTAATCATCGGCATAGTATATCGGCATAGTATAATACGACAAGGTGAGGAACTAAACCATGGCCA
AGTTGACCAGTGCCGTTCCGGTGCTCACCGCGCGCGACGTCGCCGGAGCGGTCGAGTTCTGGACCGACCG
GCTCGGGTTCTCCCGGGACTTCGTGGAGGACGACTTCGCCGGTGTGGTCCGGGACGACGTGACCCTGTTC
ATCAGCGCGGTCCAGGACCAGGTGGTGCCGGACAACACCCTGGCCTGGGTGTGGGTGCGCGGCCTGGACG
AGCTGTACGCCGAGTGGTCGGAGGTCGTGTCCACGAACTTCCGGGACGCCTCCGGGCCGGCCATGACCGA
GATCGGCGAGCAGCCGTGGGGGCGGGAGTTCGCCCTGCGCGACCCGGCCGGCAACTGCGTGCACTTCGTG
GCCGAGGAGCAGGACTGACACGTGCTACGAGATTTCGATTCCACCGCCGCCTTCTATGAAAGGTTGGGCT
TCGGAATCGTTTTCCGGGACGCCGGCTGGATGATCCTCCAGCGCGGGGATCTCATGCTGGAGTTCTTCGC
CCACCCCAACTTGTTTATTGCAGCTTATAATGGTTACAAATAAAGCAATAGCATCACAAATTTCACAAAT
AAAGCATTTTTTTCACTGCATTCTAGTTGTGGTTTGTCCAAACTCATCAATGTATCTTATCATGTCTGTA
TACCGTCGACCTCTAGCTAGAGCTTGGCGTAATCATGGTCATAGCTGTTTCCTGTGTGAAATTGTTATCC
GCTCACAATTCCACACAACATACGAGCCGGAAGCATAAAGTGTAAAGCCTGGGGTGCCTAATGAGTGAGC
TAACTCACATTAATTGCGTTGCGCTCACTGCCCGCTTTCCAGTCGGGAAACCTGTCGTGCCAGCTGCATT
AATGAATCGGCCAACGCGCGGGGAGAGGCGGTTTGCGTATTGGGCGCTCTTCCGCTTCCTCGCTCACTGA
CTCGCTGCGCTCGGTCGTTCGGCTGCGGCGAGCGGTATCAGCTCACTCAAAGGCGGTAATACGGTTATCC
ACAGAATCAGGGGATAACGCAGGAAAGAACATGTGAGCAAAAGGCCAGCAAAAGGCCAGGAACCGTAAAA
AGGCCGCGTTGCTGGCGTTTTTCCATAGGCTCCGCCCCCCTGACGAGCATCACAAAAATCGACGCTCAAG
TCAGAGGTGGCGAAACCCGACAGGACTATAAAGATACCAGGCGTTTCCCCCTGGAAGCTCCCTCGTGCGC
TCTCCTGTTCCGACCCTGCCGCTTACCGGATACCTGTCCGCCTTTCTCCCTTCGGGAAGCGTGGCGCTTT
CTCATAGCTCACGCTGTAGGTATCTCAGTTCGGTGTAGGTCGTTCGCTCCAAGCTGGGCTGTGTGCACGA
ACCCCCCGTTCAGCCCGACCGCTGCGCCTTATCCGGTAACTATCGTCTTGAGTCCAACCCGGTAAGACAC
GACTTATCGCCACTGGCAGCAGCCACTGGTAACAGGATTAGCAGAGCGAGGTATGTAGGCGGTGCTACAG
AGTTCTTGAAGTGGTGGCCTAACTACGGCTACACTAGAAGAACAGTATTTGGTATCTGCGCTCTGCTGAA
GCCAGTTACCTTCGGAAAAAGAGTTGGTAGCTCTTGATCCGGCAAACAAACCACCGCTGGTAGCGGTGGT
TTTTTTGTTTGCAAGCAGCAGATTACGCGCAGAAAAAAAGGATCTCAAGAAGATCCTTTGATCTTTTCTA
CGGGGTCTGACGCTCAGTGGAACGAAAACTCACGTTAAGGGATTTTGGTCATGAGATTATCAAAAAGGAT
CTTCACCTAGATCCTTTTAAATTAAAAATGAAGTTTTAAATCAATCTAAAGTATATATGAGTAAACTTGG
TCTGACAGTTACCAATGCTTAATCAGTGAGGCACCTATCTCAGCGATCTGTCTATTTCGTTCATCCATAG
TTGCCTGACTCCCCGTCGTGTAGATAACTACGATACGGGAGGGCTTACCATCTGGCCCCAGTGCTGCAAT
GATACCGCGAGACCCACGCTCACCGGCTCCAGATTTATCAGCAATAAACCAGCCAGCCGGAAGGGCCGAG
CGCAGAAGTGGTCCTGCAACTTTATCCGCCTCCATCCAGTCTATTAATTGTTGCCGGGAAGCTAGAGTAA
GTAGTTCGCCAGTTAATAGTTTGCGCAACGTTGTTGCCATTGCTACAGGCATCGTGGTGTCACGCTCGTC
GTTTGGTATGGCTTCATTCAGCTCCGGTTCCCAACGATCAAGGCGAGTTACATGATCCCCCATGTTGTGC
AAAAAAGCGGTTAGCTCCTTCGGTCCTCCGATCGTTGTCAGAAGTAAGTTGGCCGCAGTGTTATCACTCA
TGGTTATGGCAGCACTGCATAATTCTCTTACTGTCATGCCATCCGTAAGATGCTTTTCTGTGACTGGTGA
GTACTCAACCAAGTCATTCTGAGAATAGTGTATGCGGCGACCGAGTTGCTCTTGCCCGGCGTCAATACGG
GATAATACCGCGCCACATAGCAGAACTTTAAAAGTGCTCATCATTGGAAAACGTTCTTCGGGGCGAAAAC
TCTCAAGGATCTTACCGCTGTTGAGATCCAGTTCGATGTAACCCACTCGTGCACCCAACTGATCTTCAGC
ATCTTTTACTTTCACCAGCGTTTCTGGGTGAGCAAAAACAGGAAGGCAAAATGCCGCAAAAAAGGGAATA
AGGGCGACACGGAAATGTTGAATACTCATACTCTTCCTTTTTCAATATTATTGAAGCATTTATCAGGGTT
ATTGTCTCATGAGCGGATACATATTTGAATGTATTTAGAAAAATAAACAAATAGGGGTTCCGCGCACATT
TCCCCGAAAAGTGCCACCTGAC
Features (pLannotate 1.2.2; 38 found; start..end, strand, type, name):
     31..83      -  misc_feature   bom (fragment): basis of mobility region from pBR322
    238..617     +  enhancer       CMV enhancer: human cytomegalovirus immediate early enhancer
    618..817     +  promoter       CMV promoter: human cytomegalovirus (CMV) immediate early promoter
    835..1015    +  LTR            5' LTR (truncated): truncated 5' long terminal repeat (LTR) from HIV-1
   1062..1187    +  misc_feature   HIV-1 Ψ: packaging signal of human immunodeficiency virus type 1
   1171..1534    +  CDS            HIV-1 gag (fragment): gag protein from human immunodeficiency virus 1; gag
   1680..1913    +  misc_feature   RRE: The Rev response element (RRE) of HIV-1 allows for Rev-dependent mRNA export from the nucleus to the cytoplasm.
   2290..2390    +  CDS            Rev (fragment): human immunodeficiency virus 1 (HIV-1) Rev protein; rev; enhances nuclear export of unspliced and incompletely spliced viral mRNAs
   2440..2557    +  misc_feature   cPPT/CTS: central polypurine tract and central termination sequence of HIV-1
   2660..2900    -  promoter       U6 promoter: RNA polymerase III promoter for human U6 snRNA
   2914..2979    -  promoter       AmpR promoter (fragment): bla
   3006..3049    +  misc_RNA       gRNA scaffold (fragment): guide RNA scaffold for the Streptococcus pyogenes CRISPR/Cas9 system
   3113..3491    +  promoter       TRE3G promoter: 3rd-generation Tet-responsive promoter that can be activated by binding of Tet-On® 3G
   3491..3514    +  misc_feature   MCS (fragment): multiple cloning site
   3521..7204    +  CDS            LbCpf1: CRISPR-associated protein from Lachnospiraceae bacterium ND2006 (Zetsche et al., 2015)
   7226..7246    +  CDS            SV40 NLS: nuclear localization signal of SV40 (simian virus 40) large T antigen
   7289..9466    +  CDS            CTCF: CTCF_HUMAN - Experimental evidence at protein level: Swiss-Prot protein existence level 1. Chromatin binding factor that binds to DNA sequence specific sites. Involved in transcriptional regulation by binding to chromatin insulators and preventing interaction between promoter and nearby enhancers and silencers. Acts as transcriptional repressor binding to promoters of vertebrate MYC gene and BAG1 gene. Also binds to the PLK and PIM1 promoters. Acts as a transcriptional activator of APP. Regulates APOA1/C3/A4/A5 gene cluster and controls MHC class II gene expression. Plays an essential role in
   9503..9555    +  CDS            P2A (fragment): 2A peptide from porcine teschovirus-1 polyprotein Eukaryotic ribosomes fail to insert a peptide bond between the Gly and Pro residues, yielding separate polypeptides.
   9560..10258   +  CDS            TagBFP: TagBFP is a basic (constitutively fluorescent) blue fluorescent protein published in 2008, derived from Entacmaea quadricolor. It is reported to be a very rapidly-maturing monomer with very low acid sensitivity.
  10262..10280   +  misc_feature   MCS (fragment): pBluescript multiple cloning site
  10280..10868   +  misc_feature   WPRE: woodchuck hepatitis virus posttranscriptional regulatory element
  10805..11386   +  CDS            nef (fragment): NEF_HV1H2 - Experimental evidence at protein level: Swiss-Prot protein existence level 1. Extracellular Nef protein targets CD4(+) T-lymphocytes for apoptosis by interacting with CXCR4 surface receptors. From Human immunodeficiency virus type 1 group M subtype B (isolate HXB2) (HIV-1).
  11393..11573   +  LTR            5' LTR (truncated): truncated 5' long terminal repeat (LTR) from HIV-1
  11605..11829   +  polyA_signal   bGH poly(A) signal: bovine growth hormone polyadenylation signal
  11833..11854   +  promoter       SV40 promoter (fragment): SV40 enhancer and early promoter
  11875..12303   +  rep_origin     f1 ori (sequence partly withheld): f1 bacteriophage origin of replication; arrow indicates direction of (+) strand synthesis
  12356..12566   +  promoter       SV40 promoter: SV40 early promoter
  12622..12669   +  promoter       EM7 promoter: synthetic bacterial promoter&nbsp
  12688..13062   +  CDS            BleoR: antibiotic-binding protein; Sh ble from Streptoalloteichus hindustanus; confers resistance to bleomycin, phleomycin, and Zeocin™
  13072..13197   +  CDS            ble (fragment): BLE_KLEPN - Experimental evidence at protein level: Swiss-Prot protein existence level 1. Binding protein with a strong affinity to the bleomycin family of antibiotics. Binds to CL990; an antimitotic-antibiotic compound. From Klebsiella pneumoniae.
  13192..13313   +  polyA_signal   SV40 poly(A) signal: SV40 polyadenylation signal
  13384..13406   -  protein_bind   lac operator (fragment): The lac repressor binds to the lac operator to inhibit transcription in E. coli. This inhibition can be relieved by adding lactose or isopropyl-β-D-thiogalactopyranoside (IPTG). lac repressor encoded by lacI
  13410..13440   -  promoter       lac promoter: promoter for the E. coli lac operon
  13455..13476   -  protein_bind   CAP binding site: CAP binding activates transcription in the presence of cAMP. E. coli catabolite activator protein
  13489..13581   -  CDS            lacI (fragment): lac repressor; lacI; The lac repressor binds to the lac operator to inhibit transcription in E. coli. This inhibition can be relieved by adding lactose or isopropyl-β-D-thiogalactopyranoside (IPTG).
  13764..14352   -  rep_origin     ori: high-copy-number ColE1/pMB1/pBR322/pUC origin of replication
  14523..15383   -  CDS            AmpR: β-lactamase; bla; confers resistance to ampicillin, carbenicillin, and related antibiotics
  15384..15488   -  promoter       AmpR promoter: bla
