[The description below was written by a language model from this plasmid's Addgene catalogue record and pLannotate feature annotations shown in this document.]
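Description:
FUW-crRNA-scrambled-U6_TRE-dLbCpf1-NLS-hCTCF_WT-HA-P2A-tagBFP is a doxycycline-inducible, all-in-one HIV-1-based lentiviral transfer plasmid of about 15.5 kb built on the FUW backbone. It is propagated in E. coli through a high-copy ColE1/pUC origin with ampicillin resistance, and it also carries an f1 origin. The viral genome is transcribed from a CMV enhancer/promoter fused to a truncated 5' LTR. It includes the Ψ packaging signal, RRE, cPPT/CTS and WPRE, and ends in a truncated 3' LTR followed by a bGH polyadenylation signal. An SV40/EM7-driven BleoR (Zeocin) cassette lies outside the LTRs, so as the depositor notes it is not packaged into virus. Transduced cells are instead identified by sorting for TagBFP fluorescence.

Two expression units sit between the LTRs. A TRE3G promoter, which needs a Tet-On transactivator supplied separately plus doxycycline, drives a single open reading frame. This encodes human codon-optimized, catalytically inactive LbCpf1 (D832A), an SV40 nuclear localization signal, wild-type human CTCF and a C-terminal HA tag. A P2A peptide follows, releasing TagBFP as a separate reporter protein. Upstream and in the opposite orientation, a human U6 Pol III promoter expresses a scrambled crRNA with no target in the human genome. The short SpCas9 scaffold and AmpR promoter fragments annotated near this cassette are partial automated matches and probably not functional parts.

Because the guide is non-targeting, the plasmid is suited to use as a negative control for experiments that tether CTCF to chosen loci with dCpf1. The associated work concerned multiplex epigenome editing of MECP2 in Rett syndrome neurons.
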