Addgene plasmid #194897: FUW-crRNA-scrambled-U6_TRE-dLbCpf1-NLS-hCTCF_WT-HA-P2A-tagBFP
Purpose: Dox-inducible all-in-one lentiviral construct to express dCpf1-CTCF-WT and scrambled crRNA without target in human genome.
Depositing lab: Shawn Liu. Depositing organization: Columbia University. Publication: Multiplex epigenome editing of MECP2 to rescue Rett syndrome neurons. Qian J, Guan X, Xie B, Xu C, Niu J, Tang X, Li CH, Colecraft HM, Jaenisch R, Liu XS. Sci Transl Med. 2023 Jan 18;15(679):eadd4666. doi: 10.1126/scitranslmed.add4666. Epub 2023 Jan 18. PubMed 36652535.
Backbone
  Vector backbone: Fuw
  Backbone size w/o insert (bp): 5946
  Total vector size (bp): 15588
  Modifications to backbone: Fuw-TRE-HA-P2A-tagBFP
  Vector type: Mammalian Expression, Lentiviral
  Selectable markers: tagBFP by FACS
Growth in bacteria
  Bacterial resistance: Ampicillin, 100 μg/mL
  Growth temperature: 30°C
  Growth strain: NEB Stable
  Copy number: High Copy
Gene/Insert 1
  Gene/Insert name: dLbCpf1-NLS-hCTCF_WT
  Species: Synthetic
  Insert size (bp): 5946
  Mutation: Human codon optimized catalytically inactive LbCpf1 (dLbCpf1) with mutation of D832A
  Promoter: TRE
  Tag / fusion protein: HA (C terminal on insert)
  Cloning method: Gibson Cloning
  Sequencing primers: 5′ cgtatgcagactttactccc; 3′ taaagcagcgtatcc
Gene/Insert 2
  Gene/Insert name: U6-crRNA-scramble
  Species: Synthetic
  Insert size (bp): 316
  Promoter: U6
  Cloning method: Gibson Cloning
  Sequencing primers: 5′ cgggtttattacagggacag
Terms and licenses: Academic/Nonprofit Terms; Industry Terms: Not Available to Industry
Depositor comments: Zeo marker is outside the LTRs and will not be packaged into virus.
How to cite: FUW-crRNA-scrambled-U6_TRE-dLbCpf1-NLS-hCTCF_WT-HA-P2A-tagBFP was a gift from Shawn Liu (Addgene plasmid # 194897 ; http://n2t.net/addgene:194897 ; RRID:Addgene_194897)
